Addgene plasmid #213336: MC2R-DuET
Purpose: The DuET construct encodes the named human GPCR engineered with a cleaved hemagglutinin signal peptide, a 5' FLAG and a 3' 1D4 epitope tag optimized for expression in mammalian cells and proteomics studies.
Depositing lab: Thomas Sakmar. Depositing organization: Rockefeller University. Publication: Multiplexed selectivity screening of anti-GPCR antibodies. Dahl L, Kotliar IB, Bendes A, Dodig-Crnkovic T, Fromm S, Elofsson A, Uhlen M, Sakmar TP, Schwenk JM. Sci Adv. 2023 May 3;9(18):eadf9297. doi: 10.1126/sciadv.adf9297. Epub 2023 May 3. PubMed 37134173.
Backbone
  Vector backbone: pcDNA 3.1 (+)
  Vector type: Mammalian Expression
Growth in bacteria
  Bacterial resistance: Ampicillin, 100 μg/mL
  Growth temperature: 37°C
  Growth strain: DH5alpha
  Copy number: High Copy
Gene/Insert
  Gene/Insert name: MC2R (alt names: Melanocortin 2 receptor; ACTHR)
  Species: H. sapiens (human)
  Entrez Gene: MC2R (a.k.a. ACTHR)
  Promoter: CMV, T7
  Tag / fusion protein: FLAG (N terminal on insert); 1D4 (C terminal on insert)
  Cloning method: Gibson Cloning
Terms and licenses: Academic/Nonprofit Terms; Industry Terms: Not Available to Industry
Depositor comments: Class: A, Family: Melanocortin. Ensembl ID: ENSG00000185231, Uniprot ID: Q01718
How to cite: MC2R-DuET was a gift from Thomas Sakmar (Addgene plasmid # 213336 ; http://n2t.net/addgene:213336 ; RRID:Addgene_213336)
