[The description below was written by a language model from this plasmid's Addgene catalogue record and pLannotate feature annotations shown in this document.]
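Description:
MC2R-DuET is a mammalian expression plasmid built on the pcDNA 3.1 (+) backbone that carries the human melanocortin 2 receptor (MC2R, also called ACTHR), a class A GPCR of the melanocortin family that responds to ACTH and signals through Gs to raise cAMP. It is maintained in E. coli through a high-copy ColE1/pUC-type origin and selected with ampicillin via the bla gene and its promoter. An f1 origin is also present. For mammalian cells, an SV40 early promoter drives the neomycin phosphotransferase gene followed by an SV40 polyadenylation signal, a cassette that normally allows G418 selection of stable transfectants.

The receptor open reading frame sits downstream of the CMV immediate-early enhancer and promoter and is terminated by the bovine growth hormone polyadenylation signal. A T7 promoter lies between CMV and the insert, which can support in vitro transcription. In the DuET design, the receptor is preceded by a cleavable hemagglutinin signal peptide and an N-terminal FLAG epitope, and is followed by a C-terminal 1D4 epitope. The annotation detects the FLAG sequence as a short match to a 3xFLAG entry just upstream of the MC2R coding region, whereas the signal peptide and 1D4 tag are described in the catalogue record but not called as separate features. Several short fragment hits (HIV-1 LTR, ble, lacI, bom) look like incidental matches to backbone sequence rather than functional elements.

The dual tags give two independent handles on the receptor, and the record states the construct is optimized for mammalian expression and proteomics studies. The associated publication concerns multiplexed selectivity screening of anti-GPCR antibodies.
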