Features (pLannotate 1.2.2; 21 found; start..end, strand, type, name):
    834..938     -  promoter       AmpR promoter: bla
    997..1049    -  misc_feature   bom (fragment): basis of mobility region from pBR322
   1204..1583    +  enhancer       CMV enhancer: human cytomegalovirus immediate early enhancer
   1584..1787    +  promoter       CMV promoter: human cytomegalovirus (CMV) immediate early promoter
   1783..1816    +  LTR            5' LTR (truncated) (fragment): truncated 5' long terminal repeat (LTR) from HIV-1
   1832..1850    +  promoter       T7 promoter: promoter for bacteriophage T7 RNA polymerase
   1949..1969    +  CDS            3xFLAG (fragment): three tandem FLAG® epitope tags
   1982..2872    +  CDS            MC2R: ACTHR_HUMAN - Also known as ACTHR. Experimental evidence at protein level: Swiss-Prot protein existence level 1. Receptor for corticotropin (ACTH). This receptor is mediated by G proteins (G(s)) which activate adenylate cyclase (cAMP). From Homo sapiens (Human).
   2997..3221    +  polyA_signal   bGH poly(A) signal: bovine growth hormone polyadenylation signal
   3225..3246    +  promoter       SV40 promoter (fragment): SV40 enhancer and early promoter
   3267..3695    +  rep_origin     f1 ori (sequence partly withheld): f1 bacteriophage origin of replication; arrow indicates direction of (+) strand synthesis
   3709..4038    +  promoter       SV40 promoter: SV40 enhancer and early promoter
   4105..4896    +  CDS            neo: KKA2_KLEPN - Also known as kan, nptII. Experimental evidence at protein level: Swiss-Prot protein existence level 1. Resistance to kanamycin, neomycin, paromomycin, ribostamycin, butirosin and gentamicin B. From Klebsiella pneumoniae.
   4920..5078    +  CDS            ble (fragment): BLE_KLEPN - Experimental evidence at protein level: Swiss-Prot protein existence level 1. Binding protein with a strong affinity to the bleomycin family of antibiotics. Binds to CL990; an antimitotic-antibiotic compound. From Klebsiella pneumoniae.
   5073..5194    +  polyA_signal   SV40 poly(A) signal: SV40 polyadenylation signal
   5267..5283    -  protein_bind   lac operator: The lac repressor binds to the lac operator to inhibit transcription in E. coli. This inhibition can be relieved by adding lactose or isopropyl-β-D-thiogalactopyranoside (IPTG). lac repressor encoded by lacI
   5291..5321    -  promoter       lac promoter: promoter for the E. coli lac operon
   5336..5357    -  protein_bind   CAP binding site: CAP binding activates transcription in the presence of cAMP. E. coli catabolite activator protein
   5370..5462    -  CDS            lacI (fragment): lac repressor; lacI; The lac repressor binds to the lac operator to inhibit transcription in E. coli. This inhibition can be relieved by adding lactose or isopropyl-β-D-thiogalactopyranoside (IPTG).
   5645..6233    -  rep_origin     ori: high-copy-number ColE1/pMB1/pBR322/pUC origin of replication
   6404..833     -  CDS            AmpR (across the origin): β-lactamase; bla; confers resistance to ampicillin, carbenicillin, and related antibiotics
>Addgene plasmid #213336 | MC2R-DuET | addgene full sequence | sequence record 430911 | Addgene NGS Result
ATCTCAGCGATCTGTCTATTTCGTTCATCCATAGTTGCCTGACTCCCCGTCGTGTAGATAACTACGATAC
GGGAGGGCTTACCATCTGGCCCCAGTGCTGCAATGATACCGCGAGACCCACGCTCACCGGCTCCAGATTT
ATCAGCAATAAACCAGCCAGCCGGAAGGGCCGAGCGCAGAAGTGGTCCTGCAACTTTATCCGCCTCCATC
CAGTCTATTAATTGTTGCCGGGAAGCTAGAGTAAGTAGTTCGCCAGTTAATAGTTTGCGCAACGTTGTTG
CCATTGCTACAGGCATCGTGGTGTCACGCTCGTCGTTTGGTATGGCTTCATTCAGCTCCGGTTCCCAACG
ATCAAGGCGAGTTACATGATCCCCCATGTTGTGCAAAAAAGCGGTTAGCTCCTTCGGTCCTCCGATCGTT
GTCAGAAGTAAGTTGGCCGCAGTGTTATCACTCATGGTTATGGCAGCACTGCATAATTCTCTTACTGTCA
TGCCATCCGTAAGATGCTTTTCTGTGACTGGTGAGTACTCAACCAAGTCATTCTGAGAATAGTGTATGCG
GCGACCGAGTTGCTCTTGCCCGGCGTCAATACGGGATAATACCGCGCCACATAGCAGAACTTTAAAAGTG
CTCATCATTGGAAAACGTTCTTCGGGGCGAAAACTCTCAAGGATCTTACCGCTGTTGAGATCCAGTTCGA
TGTAACCCACTCGTGCACCCAACTGATCTTCAGCATCTTTTACTTTCACCAGCGTTTCTGGGTGAGCAAA
AACAGGAAGGCAAAATGCCGCAAAAAAGGGAATAAGGGCGACACGGAAATGTTGAATACTCATACTCTTC
CTTTTTCAATATTATTGAAGCATTTATCAGGGTTATTGTCTCATGAGCGGATACATATTTGAATGTATTT
AGAAAAATAAACAAATAGGGGTTCCGCGCACATTTCCCCGAAAAGTGCCACCTGACGTCGACGGATCGGG
AGATCTCCCGATCCCCTATGGTGCACTCTCAGTACAATCTGCTCTGATGCCGCATAGTTAAGCCAGTATC
TGCTCCCTGCTTGTGTGTTGGAGGTCGCTGAGTAGTGCGCGAGCAAAATTTAAGCTACAACAAGGCAAGG
CTTGACCGACATTTGCATGAAGAATCTGCTTAGGGTTAGGCGTTTTGCGCTGCTTCGCGATGTACGGGCC
AGATATACGCGTTGACATTGATTATTGACTAGTTATTAATAGTAATCAATTACGGGGTCATTAGTTCATA
GCCCATATATGGAGTTCCGCGTTACATAACTTACGGTAAATGGCCCGCCTGGCTGACCGCCCAACGACCC
CCGCCCATTGACGTCAATAATGACGTATGTTCCCATAGTAACGCCAATAGGGACTTTCCATTGACGTCAA
TGGGTGGAGTATTTACGGTAAACTGCCCACTTGGCAGTACATCAAGTGTATCATATGCCAAGTACGCCCC
CTATTGACGTCAATGACGGTAAATGGCCCGCCTGGCATTATGCCCAGTACATGACCTTATGGGACTTTCC
TACTTGGCAGTACATCTACGTATTAGTCATCGCTATTACCATGGTGATGCGGTTTTGGCAGTACATCAAT
GGGCGTGGATAGCGGTTTGACTCACGGGGATTTCCAAGTCTCCACCCCATTGACGTCAATGGGAGTTTGT
TTTGGCACCAAAATCAACGGGACTTTCCAAAATGTCGTAACAACTCCGCCCCATTGACGCAAATGGGCGG
TAGGCGTGTACGGTGGGAGGTCTATATAAGCAGAGCTCTCTGGCTAACTAGAGAACCCACTGCTTACTGG
CTTATCGAAATTAATACGACTCACTATAGGGAGACCCAAGCTGGCTAGCGTTTAAACTTAAGCTTAGCGG
CCGCGCCACCATGAAGACGATCATCGCCCTGAGCTACATCTTCTGCCTGGTATTCGCCGACTACAAGGAC
GATGATGACGCCAGCATCGATATGAAGCATATCATCAATTCCTATGAGAATATCAATAACACGGCCAGGA
ACAATAGCGACTGTCCCAGGGTAGTTCTGCCTGAAGAGATATTCTTCACCATATCCATAGTGGGCGTACT
GGAAAACCTCATCGTTTTGCTGGCGGTCTTTAAGAATAAGAACCTGCAGGCTCCAATGTACTTTTTTATT
TGCTCCCTGGCCATTAGCGATATGCTGGGGAGCCTCTATAAGATCCTGGAGAACATCCTTATAATTTTGC
GGAACATGGGTTACCTCAAACCTCGCGGATCTTTCGAAACCACCGCCGATGATATCATAGACTCCCTGTT
TGTCCTGTCCTTGCTGGGCTCAATTTTCAGCCTGAGCGTTATTGCCGCCGACCGCTACATTACAATCTTC
CACGCCCTTCGCTATCACTCCATCGTGACTATGAGACGGACAGTTGTGGTACTCACGGTCATTTGGACTT
TTTGTACCGGCACTGGAATCACCATGGTCATCTTCAGTCACCACGTCCCAACGGTTATTACGTTCACATC
CCTGTTCCCTCTGATGCTGGTCTTCATTCTCTGTCTGTACGTACACATGTTCCTGCTCGCCCGGTCCCAT
ACCAGGAAGATATCCACGTTGCCCCGAGCTAACATGAAGGGAGCCATCACCCTTACCATTCTGCTGGGTG
TCTTCATCTTTTGCTGGGCTCCCTTTGTGCTCCACGTGCTGTTGATGACCTTCTGTCCGTCAAATCCATA
CTGTGCTTGTTATATGTCACTGTTCCAGGTGAATGGAATGCTTATCATGTGTAACGCAGTGATAGATCCA
TTTATATACGCTTTTCGAAGCCCCGAACTGAGAGATGCTTTTAAGAAAATGATATTCTGCAGTAGGTATT
GGATCGATACCGGTGGACGCACCGGTGAATTCGATGAGGCCAGCACCACCGTGTCTAAGACCGAGACTTC
TCAGGTGGCCCCTGCCTAATCTAGAGGGCCCGTTTAAACCCGCTGATCAGCCTCGACTGTGCCTTCTAGT
TGCCAGCCATCTGTTGTTTGCCCCTCCCCCGTGCCTTCCTTGACCCTGGAAGGTGCCACTCCCACTGTCC
TTTCCTAATAAAATGAGGAAATTGCATCGCATTGTCTGAGTAGGTGTCATTCTATTCTGGGGGGTGGGGT
GGGGCAGGACAGCAAGGGGGAGGATTGGGAAGACAATAGCAGGCATGCTGGGGATGCGGTGGGCTCTATG
GCTTCTGAGGCGGAAAGAACCAGCTGGGGCTCTAGGGGGTATCCCC
[124 nt withheld, positions 3267-3390]
C
[91 nt withheld, positions 3392-3482]
A
[49 nt withheld, positions 3484-3532]
CCTTTGACGTTGGAGTCCACGTTCTTT
[37 nt withheld, positions 3560-3596]
ACCCTATCTCGGTCTATTCTTTTGATTTATAAGGGATTTTGCCGATTTCGGCCTATTGGTTAAAAAATGA
GCTGATTTAACAAAAATTTAACGCGAATTAATTCTGTGGAATGTGTGTCAGTTAGGGTGTGGAAAGTCCC
CAGGCTCCCCAGCAGGCAGAAGTATGCAAAGCATGCATCTCAATTAGTCAGCAACCAGGTGTGGAAAGTC
CCCAGGCTCCCCAGCAGGCAGAAGTATGCAAAGCATGCATCTCAATTAGTCAGCAACCATAGTCCCGCCC
CTAACTCCGCCCATCCCGCCCCTAACTCCGCCCAGTTCCGCCCATTCTCCGCCCCATGGCTGACTAATTT
TTTTTATTTATGCAGAGGCCGAGGCCGCCTCTGCCTCTGAGCTATTCCAGAAGTAGTGAGGAGGCTTTTT
TGGAGGCCTAGGCTTTTGCAAAAAGCTCCCGGGAGCTTGTATATCCATTTTCGGATCTGATCAAGAGACA
GGATGAGGATCGTTTCGCATGATTGAACAAGATGGATTGCACGCAGGTTCTCCGGCCGCTTGGGTGGAGA
GGCTATTCGGCTATGACTGGGCACAACAGACAATCGGCTGCTCTGATGCCGCCGTGTTCCGGCTGTCAGC
GCAGGGGCGCCCGGTTCTTTTTGTCAAGACCGACCTGTCCGGTGCCCTGAATGAACTGCAGGACGAGGCA
GCGCGGCTATCGTGGCTGGCCACGACGGGCGTTCCTTGCGCAGCTGTGCTCGACGTTGTCACTGAAGCGG
GAAGGGACTGGCTGCTATTGGGCGAAGTGCCGGGGCAGGATCTCCTGTCATCTCACCTTGCTCCTGCCGA
GAAAGTATCCATCATGGCTGATGCAATGCGGCGGCTGCATACGCTTGATCCGGCTACCTGCCCATTCGAC
CACCAAGCGAAACATCGCATCGAGCGAGCACGTACTCGGATGGAAGCCGGTCTTGTCGATCAGGATGATC
TGGACGAAGAGCATCAGGGGCTCGCGCCAGCCGAACTGTTCGCCAGGCTCAAGGCGCGCATGCCCGACGG
CGAGGATCTCGTCGTGACCCATGGCGATGCCTGCTTGCCGAATATCATGGTGGAAAATGGCCGCTTTTCT
GGATTCATCGACTGTGGCCGGCTGGGTGTGGCGGACCGCTATCAGGACATAGCGTTGGCTACCCGTGATA
TTGCTGAAGAGCTTGGCGGCGAATGGGCTGACCGCTTCCTCGTGCTTTACGGTATCGCCGCTCCCGATTC
GCAGCGCATCGCCTTCTATCGCCTTCTTGACGAGTTCTTCTGAGCGGGACTCTGGGGTTCGAAATGACCG
ACCAAGCGACGCCCAACCTGCCATCACGAGATTTCGATTCCACCGCCGCCTTCTATGAAAGGTTGGGCTT
CGGAATCGTTTTCCGGGACGCCGGCTGGATGATCCTCCAGCGCGGGGATCTCATGCTGGAGTTCTTCGCC
CACCCCAACTTGTTTATTGCAGCTTATAATGGTTACAAATAAAGCAATAGCATCACAAATTTCACAAATA
AAGCATTTTTTTCACTGCATTCTAGTTGTGGTTTGTCCAAACTCATCAATGTATCTTATCATGTCTGTAT
ACCGTCGACCTCTAGCTAGAGCTTGGCGTAATCATGGTCATAGCTGTTTCCTGTGTGAAATTGTTATCCG
CTCACAATTCCACACAACATACGAGCCGGAAGCATAAAGTGTAAAGCCTGGGGTGCCTAATGAGTGAGCT
AACTCACATTAATTGCGTTGCGCTCACTGCCCGCTTTCCAGTCGGGAAACCTGTCGTGCCAGCTGCATTA
ATGAATCGGCCAACGCGCGGGGAGAGGCGGTTTGCGTATTGGGCGCTCTTCCGCTTCCTCGCTCACTGAC
TCGCTGCGCTCGGTCGTTCGGCTGCGGCGAGCGGTATCAGCTCACTCAAAGGCGGTAATACGGTTATCCA
CAGAATCAGGGGATAACGCAGGAAAGAACATGTGAGCAAAAGGCCAGCAAAAGGCCAGGAACCGTAAAAA
GGCCGCGTTGCTGGCGTTTTTCCATAGGCTCCGCCCCCCTGACGAGCATCACAAAAATCGACGCTCAAGT
CAGAGGTGGCGAAACCCGACAGGACTATAAAGATACCAGGCGTTTCCCCCTGGAAGCTCCCTCGTGCGCT
CTCCTGTTCCGACCCTGCCGCTTACCGGATACCTGTCCGCCTTTCTCCCTTCGGGAAGCGTGGCGCTTTC
TCATAGCTCACGCTGTAGGTATCTCAGTTCGGTGTAGGTCGTTCGCTCCAAGCTGGGCTGTGTGCACGAA
CCCCCCGTTCAGCCCGACCGCTGCGCCTTATCCGGTAACTATCGTCTTGAGTCCAACCCGGTAAGACACG
ACTTATCGCCACTGGCAGCAGCCACTGGTAACAGGATTAGCAGAGCGAGGTATGTAGGCGGTGCTACAGA
GTTCTTGAAGTGGTGGCCTAACTACGGCTACACTAGAAGAACGGTATTTGGTATCTGCGCTCTGCTGAAG
CCAGTTACCTTCGGAAAAAGAGTTGGTAGCTCTTGATCCGGCAAACAAACCACCGCTGGTAGCGGTGGTT
TTTTTGTTTGCAAGCAGCAGATTACGCGCAGAAAAAAAGGATCTCAAGAAGATCCTTTGATCTTTTCTAC
GGGGTCTGACGCTCAGTGGAACGAAAACTCACGTTAAGGGATTTTGGTCATGAGATTATCAAAAAGGATC
TTCACCTAGATCCTTTTAAATTAAAAATGAAGTTTTAAATCAATCTAAAGTATATATGAGTAAACTTGGT
CTGACAGTTACCAATGCTTAATCAGTGAGGCACCT
